>Addgene plasmid #127491 | pcDNA3.1/NDUFV2/myc-His | depositor full sequence | sequence record 244111 | Full Sequence
GACGGATCGGGAGATCTCCCGATCCCCTATGGTGCACTCTCAGTACAATCTGCTCTGATGCCGCATAGTT
AAGCCAGTATCTGCTCCCTGCTTGTGTGTTGGAGGTCGCTGAGTAGTGCGCGAGCAAAATTTAAGCTACA
ACAAGGCAAGGCTTGACCGACAATTGCATGAAGAATCTGCTTAGGGTTAGGCGTTTTGCGCTGCTTCGCG
ATGTACGGGCCAGATATACGCGTTGACATTGATTATTGACTAGTTATTAATAGTAATCAATTACGGGGTC
ATTAGTTCATAGCCCATATATGGAGTTCCGCGTTACATAACTTACGGTAAATGGCCCGCCTGGCTGACCG
CCCAACGACCCCCGCCCATTGACGTCAATAATGACGTATGTTCCCATAGTAACGCCAATAGGGACTTTCC
ATTGACGTCAATGGGTGGAGTATTTACGGTAAACTGCCCACTTGGCAGTACATCAAGTGTATCATATGCC
AAGTACGCCCCCTATTGACGTCAATGACGGTAAATGGCCCGCCTGGCATTATGCCCAGTACATGACCTTA
TGGGACTTTCCTACTTGGCAGTACATCTACGTATTAGTCATCGCTATTACCATGGTGATGCGGTTTTGGC
AGTACATCAATGGGCGTGGATAGCGGTTTGACTCACGGGGATTTCCAAGTCTCCACCCCATTGACGTCAA
TGGGAGTTTGTTTTGGCACCAAAATCAACGGGACTTTCCAAAATGTCGTAACAACTCCGCCCCATTGACG
CAAATGGGCGGTAGGCGTGTACGGTGGGAGGTCTATATAAGCAGAGCTCTCTGGCTAACTAGAGAACCCA
CTGCTTACTGGCTTATCGAAATTAATACGACTCACTATAGGGAGACCCAAGCTGGCATGTTCTTCTCCGC
GGCGCTCCGGGCCCGGGCGGCTGGCCTCACCGCCCACTGGGGAAGACATGTAAGGAATTTGCATAAGACA
GTTATGCAAAATGGAGCTGGA
[636 nt withheld, positions 1002-1637]
GGCCTTGGCCGCCACTGTGCTGGATATCTGCAGAATTCCACCACACTGGACTAGTGGATCCGAGCTCGGT
ACCAAGCTTGGGCCCGAACAAAAACTCATCTCAGAAGAGGATCTGAATAGCGCCGTCGACCATCATCATC
ATCATCATTGAGTTTAAACGGTCTCCAGCTTAAGTTTAAACCGCTGATCAGCCTCGACTGTGCCTTCTAG
TTGCCAGCCATCTGTTGTTTGCCCCTCCCCCGTGCCTTCCTTGACCCTGGAAGGTGCCACTCCCACTGTC
CTTTCCTAATAAAATGAGGAAATTGCATCGCATTGTCTGAGTAGGTGTCATTCTATTCTGGGGGGTGGGG
TGGGGCAGGACAGCAAGGGGGAGGATTGGGAAGACAATAGCAGGCATGCTGGGGATGCGGTGGGCTCTAT
GGCTTCTGAGGCGGAAAGAACCAGCTGGGGCTCTAGGGGGTATCCCC
[124 nt withheld, positions 2105-2228]
C
[91 nt withheld, positions 2230-2320]
A
[49 nt withheld, positions 2322-2370]
CCTTTGACGTTGGAGTCCACGTTCTTT
[37 nt withheld, positions 2398-2434]
ACCCTATCTCGGTCTATTCTTTTGATTTATAAGGGATTTTGCCGATTTCGGCCTATTGGTTAAAAAATGA
GCTGATTTAACAAAAATTTAACGCGAATTAATTCTGTGGAATGTGTGTCAGTTAGGGTGTGGAAAGTCCC
CAGGCTCCCCAGCAGGCAGAAGTATGCAAAGCATGCATCTCAATTAGTCAGCAACCAGGTGTGGAAAGTC
CCCAGGCTCCCCAGCAGGCAGAAGTATGCAAAGCATGCATCTCAATTAGTCAGCAACCATAGTCCCGCCC
CTAACTCCGCCCATCCCGCCCCTAACTCCGCCCAGTTCCGCCCATTCTCCGCCCCATGGCTGACTAATTT
TTTTTATTTATGCAGAGGCCGAGGCCGCCTCTGCCTCTGAGCTATTCCAGAAGTAGTGAGGAGGCTTTTT
TGGAGGCCTAGGCTTTTGCAAAAAGCTCCCGGGAGCTTGTATATCCATTTTCGGATCTGATCAAGAGACA
GGATGAGGATCGTTTCGCATGATTGAACAAGATGGATTGCACGCAGGTTCTCCGGCCGCTTGGGTGGAGA
GGCTATTCGGCTATGACTGGGCACAACAGACAATCGGCTGCTCTGATGCCGCCGTGTTCCGGCTGTCAGC
GCAGGGGCGCCCGGTTCTTTTTGTCAAGACCGACCTGTCCGGTGCCCTGAATGAACTGCAGGACGAGGCA
GCGCGGCTATCGTGGCTGGCCACGACGGGCGTTCCTTGCGCAGCTGTGCTCGACGTTGTCACTGAAGCGG
GAAGGGACTGGCTGCTATTGGGCGAAGTGCCGGGGCAGGATCTCCTGTCATCTCACCTTGCTCCTGCCGA
GAAAGTATCCATCATGGCTGATGCAATGCGGCGGCTGCATACGCTTGATCCGGCTACCTGCCCATTCGAC
CACCAAGCGAAACATCGCATCGAGCGAGCACGTACTCGGATGGAAGCCGGTCTTGTCGATCAGGATGATC
TGGACGAAGAGCATCAGGGGCTCGCGCCAGCCGAACTGTTCGCCAGGCTCAAGGCGCGCATGCCCGACGG
CGAGGATCTCGTCGTGACCCATGGCGATGCCTGCTTGCCGAATATCATGGTGGAAAATGGCCGCTTTTCT
GGATTCATCGACTGTGGCCGGCTGGGTGTGGCGGACCGCTATCAGGACATAGCGTTGGCTACCCGTGATA
TTGCTGAAGAGCTTGGCGGCGAATGGGCTGACCGCTTCCTCGTGCTTTACGGTATCGCCGCTCCCGATTC
GCAGCGCATCGCCTTCTATCGCCTTCTTGACGAGTTCTTCTGAGCGGGACTCTGGGGTTCGAAATGACCG
ACCAAGCGACGCCCAACCTGCCATCACGAGATTTCGATTCCACCGCCGCCTTCTATGAAAGGTTGGGCTT
CGGAATCGTTTTCCGGGACGCCGGCTGGATGATCCTCCAGCGCGGGGATCTCATGCTGGAGTTCTTCGCC
CACCCCAACTTGTTTATTGCAGCTTATAATGGTTACAAATAAAGCAATAGCATCACAAATTTCACAAATA
AAGCATTTTTTTCACTGCATTCTAGTTGTGGTTTGTCCAAACTCATCAATGTATCTTATCATGTCTGTAT
ACCGTCGACCTCTAGCTAGAGCTTGGCGTAATCATGGTCATAGCTGTTTCCTGTGTGAAATTGTTATCCG
CTCACAATTCCACACAACATACGAGCCGGAAGCATAAAGTGTAAAGCCTGGGGTGCCTAATGAGTGAGCT
AACTCACATTAATTGCGTTGCGCTCACTGCCCGCTTTCCAGTCGGGAAACCTGTCGTGCCAGCTGCATTA
ATGAATCGGCCAACGCGCGGGGAGAGGCGGTTTGCGTATTGGGCGCTCTTCCGCTTCCTCGCTCACTGAC
TCGCTGCGCTCGGTCGTTCGGCTGCGGCGAGCGGTATCAGCTCACTCAAAGGCGGTAATACGGTTATCCA
CAGAATCAGGGGATAACGCAGGAAAGAACATGTGAGCAAAAGGCCAGCAAAAGGCCAGGAACCGTAAAAA
GGCCGCGTTGCTGGCGTTTTTCCATAGGCTCCGCCCCCCTGACGAGCATCACAAAAATCGACGCTCAAGT
CAGAGGTGGCGAAACCCGACAGGACTATAAAGATACCAGGCGTTTCCCCCTGGAAGCTCCCTCGTGCGCT
CTCCTGTTCCGACCCTGCCGCTTACCGGATACCTGTCCGCCTTTCTCCCTTCGGGAAGCGTGGCGCTTTC
TCATAGCTCACGCTGTAGGTATCTCAGTTCGGTGTAGGTCGTTCGCTCCAAGCTGGGCTGTGTGCACGAA
CCCCCCGTTCAGCCCGACCGCTGCGCCTTATCCGGTAACTATCGTCTTGAGTCCAACCCGGTAAGACACG
ACTTATCGCCACTGGCAGCAGCCACTGGTAACAGGATTAGCAGAGCGAGGTATGTAGGCGGTGCTACAGA
GTTCTTGAAGTGGTGGCCTAACTACGGCTACACTAGAAGAACAGTATTTGGTATCTGCGCTCTGCTGAAG
CCAGTTACCTTCGGAAAAAGAGTTGGTAGCTCTTGATCCGGCAAACAAACCACCGCTGGTAGCGGTGGTT
TTTTTGTTTGCAAGCAGCAGATTACGCGCAGAAAAAAAGGATCTCAAGAAGATCCTTTGATCTTTTCTAC
GGGGTCTGACGCTCAGTGGAACGAAAACTCACGTTAAGGGATTTTGGTCATGAGATTATCAAAAAGGATC
TTCACCTAGATCCTTTTAAATTAAAAATGAAGTTTTAAATCAATCTAAAGTATATATGAGTAAACTTGGT
CTGACAGTTACCAATGCTTAATCAGTGAGGCACCTATCTCAGCGATCTGTCTATTTCGTTCATCCATAGT
TGCCTGACTCCCCGTCGTGTAGATAACTACGATACGGGAGGGCTTACCATCTGGCCCCAGTGCTGCAATG
ATACCGCGAGACCCACGCTCACCGGCTCCAGATTTATCAGCAATAAACCAGCCAGCCGGAAGGGCCGAGC
GCAGAAGTGGTCCTGCAACTTTATCCGCCTCCATCCAGTCTATTAATTGTTGCCGGGAAGCTAGAGTAAG
TAGTTCGCCAGTTAATAGTTTGCGCAACGTTGTTGCCATTGCTACAGGCATCGTGGTGTCACGCTCGTCG
TTTGGTATGGCTTCATTCAGCTCCGGTTCCCAACGATCAAGGCGAGTTACATGATCCCCCATGTTGTGCA
AAAAAGCGGTTAGCTCCTTCGGTCCTCCGATCGTTGTCAGAAGTAAGTTGGCCGCAGTGTTATCACTCAT
GGTTATGGCAGCACTGCATAATTCTCTTACTGTCATGCCATCCGTAAGATGCTTTTCTGTGACTGGTGAG
TACTCAACCAAGTCATTCTGAGAATAGTGTATGCGGCGACCGAGTTGCTCTTGCCCGGCGTCAATACGGG
ATAATACCGCGCCACATAGCAGAACTTTAAAAGTGCTCATCATTGGAAAACGTTCTTCGGGGCGAAAACT
CTCAAGGATCTTACCGCTGTTGAGATCCAGTTCGATGTAACCCACTCGTGCACCCAACTGATCTTCAGCA
TCTTTTACTTTCACCAGCGTTTCTGGGTGAGCAAAAACAGGAAGGCAAAATGCCGCAAAAAAGGGAATAA
GGGCGACACGGAAATGTTGAATACTCATACTCTTCCTTTTTCAATATTATTGAAGCATTTATCAGGGTTA
TTGTCTCATGAGCGGATACATATTTGAATGTATTTAGAAAAATAAACAAATAGGGGTTCCGCGCACATTT
CCCCGAAAAGTGCCACCTGACGTC
Features (pLannotate 1.2.2; 21 found; start..end, strand, type, name):
     28..80      -  misc_feature   bom (fragment): basis of mobility region from pBR322
    235..614     +  enhancer       CMV enhancer: human cytomegalovirus immediate early enhancer
    615..818     +  promoter       CMV promoter: human cytomegalovirus (CMV) immediate early promoter
    814..847     +  LTR            5' LTR (truncated) (fragment): truncated 5' long terminal repeat (LTR) from HIV-1
    863..881     +  promoter       T7 promoter: promoter for bacteriophage T7 RNA polymerase
    897..1643    +  CDS            NDUFV2 (sequence partly withheld): NDUV2_HUMAN - Experimental evidence at protein level: Swiss-Prot protein existence level 1. Core subunit of the mitochondrial membrane respiratory chain NADH dehydrogenase (Complex I) which catalyzes electron transfer from NADH through the respiratory chain, using ubiquinone as an electron acceptor. From Homo sapiens (Human).
   1768..1785    +  CDS            capTEV™ (fragment): composite tag for in vivo biotinylation, TEV protease cleavage, and 6xHis tagging
   1835..2059    +  polyA_signal   bGH poly(A) signal: bovine growth hormone polyadenylation signal
   2063..2084    +  promoter       SV40 promoter (fragment): SV40 enhancer and early promoter
   2105..2533    +  rep_origin     f1 ori (sequence partly withheld): f1 bacteriophage origin of replication; arrow indicates direction of (+) strand synthesis
   2547..2876    +  promoter       SV40 promoter: SV40 enhancer and early promoter
   2943..3734    +  CDS            neo: KKA2_KLEPN - Also known as kan, nptII. Experimental evidence at protein level: Swiss-Prot protein existence level 1. Resistance to kanamycin, neomycin, paromomycin, ribostamycin, butirosin and gentamicin B. From Klebsiella pneumoniae.
   3758..3916    +  CDS            ble (fragment): BLE_KLEPN - Experimental evidence at protein level: Swiss-Prot protein existence level 1. Binding protein with a strong affinity to the bleomycin family of antibiotics. Binds to CL990; an antimitotic-antibiotic compound. From Klebsiella pneumoniae.
   3911..4032    +  polyA_signal   SV40 poly(A) signal: SV40 polyadenylation signal
   4105..4121    -  protein_bind   lac operator: The lac repressor binds to the lac operator to inhibit transcription in E. coli. This inhibition can be relieved by adding lactose or isopropyl-β-D-thiogalactopyranoside (IPTG). lac repressor encoded by lacI
   4129..4159    -  promoter       lac promoter: promoter for the E. coli lac operon
   4174..4195    -  protein_bind   CAP binding site: CAP binding activates transcription in the presence of cAMP. E. coli catabolite activator protein
   4208..4300    -  CDS            lacI (fragment): lac repressor; lacI; The lac repressor binds to the lac operator to inhibit transcription in E. coli. This inhibition can be relieved by adding lactose or isopropyl-β-D-thiogalactopyranoside (IPTG).
   4483..5071    -  rep_origin     ori: high-copy-number ColE1/pMB1/pBR322/pUC origin of replication
   5242..6102    -  CDS            AmpR: β-lactamase; bla; confers resistance to ampicillin, carbenicillin, and related antibiotics
   6103..6207    -  promoter       AmpR promoter: bla
