>Addgene plasmid #127491 | pcDNA3.1/NDUFV2/myc-His | addgene full sequence | sequence record 250188 | Addgene NGS Result
CCTGCTTGTGTGTTGGAGGTCGCTGAGTAGTGCGCGAGCAAAATTTAAGCTACAACAAGGCAAGGCTTGA
CCGACAATTGCATGAAGAATCTGCTTAGGGTTAGGCGTTTTGCGCTGCTTCGCGATGTACGGGCCAGATA
TACGCGTTGACATTGATTATTGACTAGTTATTAATAGTAATCAATTACGGGGTCATTAGTTCATAGCCCA
TATATGGAGTTCCGCGTTACATAACTTACGGTAAATGGCCCGCCTGGCTGACCGCCCAACGACCCCCGCC
CATTGACGTCAATAATGACGTATGTTCCCATAGTAACGCCAATAGGGACTTTCCATTGACGTCAATGGGT
GGAGTATTTACGGTAAACTGCCCACTTGGCAGTACATCAAGTGTATCATATGCCAAGTACGCCCCCTATT
GACGTCAATGACGGTAAATGGCCCGCCTGGCATTATGCCCAGTACATGACCTTATGGGACTTTCCTACTT
GGCAGTACATCTACGTATTAGTCATCGCTATTACCATGGTGATGCGGTTTTGGCAGTACATCAATGGGCG
TGGATAGCGGTTTGACTCACGGGGATTTCCAAGTCTCCACCCCATTGACGTCAATGGGAGTTTGTTTTGG
CACCAAAATCAACGGGACTTTCCAAAATGTCGTAACAACTCCGCCCCATTGACGCAAATGGGCGGTAGGC
GTGTACGGTGGGAGGTCTATATAAGCAGAGCTCTCTGGCTAACTAGAGAACCCACTGCTTACTGGCTTAT
CGAAATTAATACGACTCACTATAGGGAGACCCAAGCTGGCTAGCCATGTTCTTCTCCGCGGCGCTCCGGG
CCCGGGCGGCTGGCCTCACCGCCCACTGGGGAAGACATGTAAGGAATTTGCATAAGACAGCTATGCAAAA
TGGAGCTGGA
[469 nt withheld, positions 921-1389]
G
[166 nt withheld, positions 1391-1556]
GGCCTTGCGGCCGCCACTGTGCTGGATATCTGCAGAATTCCACCACACTGGACTAGTGGATCCGAGCTCG
GTACCAAGCTTGGGCCCGAACAAAAACTCATCTCAGAAGAGGATCTGAATAGCGCCGTCGACCATCATCA
TCATCATCATTGAGTTTAAACGGTCTCCAGCTTAAGTTTAAACCGCTGATCAGCCTCGACTGTGCCTTCT
AGTTGCCAGCCATCTGTTGTTTGCCCCTCCCCCGTGCCTTCCTTGACCCTGGAAGGTGCCACTCCCACTG
TCCTTTCCTAATAAAATGAGGAAATTGCATCGCATTGTCTGAGTAGGTGTCATTCTATTCTGGGGGGTGG
GGTGGGGCAGGACAGCAAGGGGGAGGATTGGGAAGACAATAGCAGGCATGCTGGGGATGCGGTGGGCTCT
ATGGCTTCTGAGGCGGAAAGAACCAGCTGGGGCTCTAGGGGGTATCCCC
[124 nt withheld, positions 2026-2149]
C
[91 nt withheld, positions 2151-2241]
A
[49 nt withheld, positions 2243-2291]
CCTTTGACGTTGGAGTCCACGTTCTTT
[37 nt withheld, positions 2319-2355]
ACCCTATCTCGGTCTATTCTTTTGATTTATAAGGGATTTTGCCGATTTCGGCCTATTGGTTAAAAAATGA
GCTGATTTAACAAAAATTTAACGCGAATTAATTCTGTGGAATGTGTGTCAGTTAGGGTGTGGAAAGTCCC
CAGGCTCCCCAGCAGGCAGAAGTATGCAAAGCATGCATCTCAATTAGTCAGCAACCAGGTGTGGAAAGTC
CCCAGGCTCCCCAGCAGGCAGAAGTATGCAAAGCATGCATCTCAATTAGTCAGCAACCATAGTCCCGCCC
CTAACTCCGCCCATCCCGCCCCTAACTCCGCCCAGTTCCGCCCATTCTCCGCCCCATGGCTGACTAATTT
TTTTTATTTATGCAGAGGCCGAGGCCGCCTCTGCCTCTGAGCTATTCCAGAAGTAGTGAGGAGGCTTTTT
TGGAGGCCTAGGCTTTTGCAAAAAGCTCCCGGGAGCTTGTATATCCATTTTCGGATCTGATCAAGAGACA
GGATGAGGATCGTTTCGCATGATTGAACAAGATGGATTGCACGCAGGTTCTCCGGCCGCTTGGGTGGAGA
GGCTATTCGGCTATGACTGGGCACAACAGACAATCGGCTGCTCTGATGCCGCCGTGTTCCGGCTGTCAGC
GCAGGGGCGCCCGGTTCTTTTTGTCAAGACCGACCTGTCCGGTGCCCTGAATGAACTGCAGGACGAGGCA
GCGCGGCTATCGTGGCTGGCCACGACGGGCGTTCCTTGCGCAGCTGTGCTCGACGTTGTCACTGAAGCGG
GAAGGGACTGGCTGCTATTGGGCGAAGTGCCGGGGCAGGATCTCCTGTCATCTCACCTTGCTCCTGCCGA
GAAAGTATCCATCATGGCTGATGCAATGCGGCGGCTGCATACGCTTGATCCGGCTACCTGCCCATTCGAC
CACCAAGCGAAACATCGCATCGAGCGAGCACGTACTCGGATGGAAGCCGGTCTTGTCGATCAGGATGATC
TGGACGAAGAGCATCAGGGGCTCGCGCCAGCCGAACTGTTCGCCAGGCTCAAGGCGCGCATGCCCGACGG
CGAGGATCTCGTCGTGACCCATGGCGATGCCTGCTTGCCGAATATCATGGTGGAAAATGGCCGCTTTTCT
GGATTCATCGACTGTGGCCGGCTGGGTGTGGCGGACCGCTATCAGGACATAGCGTTGGCTACCCGTGATA
TTGCTGAAGAGCTTGGCGGCGAATGGGCTGACCGCTTCCTCGTGCTTTACGGTATCGCCGCTCCCGATTC
GCAGCGCATCGCCTTCTATCGCCTTCTTGACGAGTTCTTCTGAGCGGGACTCTGGGGTTCGAAATGACCG
ACCAAGCGACGCCCAACCTGCCATCACGAGATTTCGATTCCACCGCCGCCTTCTATGAAAGGTTGGGCTT
CGGAATCGTTTTCCGGGACGCCGGCTGGATGATCCTCCAGCGCGGGGATCTCATGCTGGAGTTCTTCGCC
CACCCCAACTTGTTTATTGCAGCTTATAATGGTTACAAATAAAGCAATAGCATCACAAATTTCACAAATA
AAGCATTTTTTTCACTGCATTCTAGTTGTGGTTTGTCCAAACTCATCAATGTATCTTATCATGTCTGTAT
ACCGTCGACCTCTAGCTAGAGCTTGGCGTAATCATGGTCATAGCTGTTTCCTGTGTGAAATTGTTATCCG
CTCACAATTCCACACAACATACGAGCCGGAAGCATAAAGTGTAAAGCCTGGGGTGCCTAATGAGTGAGCT
AACTCACATTAATTGCGTTGCGCTCACTGCCCGCTTTCCAGTCGGGAAACCTGTCGTGCCAGCTGCATTA
ATGAATCGGCCAACGCGCGGGGAGAGGCGGTTTGCGTATTGGGCGCTCTTCCGCTTCCTCGCTCACTGAC
TCGCTGCGCTCGGTCGTTCGGCTGCGGCGAGCGGTATCAGCTCACTCAAAGGCGGTAATACGGTTATCCA
CAGAATCAGGGGATAACGCAGGAAAGAACATGTGAGCAAAAGGCCAGCAAAAGGCCAGGAACCGTAAAAA
GGCCGCGTTGCTGGCGTTTTTCCATAGGCTCCGCCCCCCTGACGAGCATCACAAAAATCGACGCTCAAGT
CAGAGGTGGCGAAACCCGACAGGACTATAAAGATACCAGGCGTTTCCCCCTGGAAGCTCCCTCGTGCGCT
CTCCTGTTCCGACCCTGCCGCTTACCGGATACCTGTCCGCCTTTCTCCCTTCGGGAAGCGTGGCGCTTTC
TCATAGCTCACGCTGTAGGTATCTCAGTTCGGTGTAGGTCGTTCGCTCCAAGCTGGGCTGTGTGCACGAA
CCCCCCGTTCAGCCCGACCGCTGCGCCTTATCCGGTAACTATCGTCTTGAGTCCAACCCGGTAAGACACG
ACTTATCGCCACTGGCAGCAGCCACTGGTAACAGGATTAGCAGAGCGAGGTATGTAGGCGGTGCTACAGA
GTTCTTGAAGTGGTGGCCTAACTACGGCTACACTAGAAGAACAGTATTTGGTATCTGCGCTCTGCTGAAG
CCAGTTACCTTCGGAAAAAGAGTTGGTAGCTCTTGATCCGGCAAACAAACCACCGCTGGTAGCGGTGGTT
TTTTTGTTTGCAAGCAGCAGATTACGCGCAGAAAAAAAGGATCTCAAGAAGATCCTTTGATCTTTTCTAC
GGGGTCTGACGCTCAGTGGAACGAAAACTCACGTTAAGGGATTTTGGTCATGAGATTATCAAAAAGGATC
TTCACCTAGATCCTTTTAAATTAAAAATGAAGTTTTAAATCAATCTAAAGTATATATGAGTAAACTTGGT
CTGACAGTTACCAATGCTTAATCAGTGAGGCACCTATCTCAGCGATCTGTCTATTTCGTTCATCCATAGT
TGCCTGACTCCCCGTCGTGTAGATAACTACGATACGGGAGGGCTTACCATCTGGCCCCAGTGCTGCAATG
ATACCGCGAGACCCACGCTCACCGGCTCCAGATTTATCAGCAATAAACCAGCCAGCCGGAAGGGCCGAGC
GCAGAAGTGGTCCTGCAACTTTATCCGCCTCCATCCAGTCTATTAATTGTTGCCGGGAAGCTAGAGTAAG
TAGTTCGCCAGTTAATAGTTTGCGCAACGTTGTTGCCATTGCTACAGGCATCGTGGTGTCACGCTCGTCG
TTTGGTATGGCTTCATTCAGCTCCGGTTCCCAACGATCAAGGCGAGTTACATGATCCCCCATGTTGTGCA
AAAAAGCGGTTAGCTCCTTCGGTCCTCCGATCGTTGTCAGAAGTAAGTTGGCCGCAGTGTTATCACTCAT
GGTTATGGCAGCACTGCATAATTCTCTTACTGTCATGCCATCCGTAAGATGCTTTTCTGTGACTGGTGAG
TACTCAACCAAGTCATTCTGAGAATAGTGTATGCGGCGACCGAGTTGCTCTTGCCCGGCGTCAATACGGG
ATAATACCGCGCCACATAGCAGAACTTTAAAAGTGCTCATCATTGGAAAACGTTCTTCGGGGCGAAAACT
CTCAAGGATCTTACCGCTGTTGAGATCCAGTTCGATGTAACCCACTCGTGCACCCAACTGATCTTCAGCA
TCTTTTACTTTCACCAGCGTTTCTGGGTGAGCAAAAACAGGAAGGCAAAATGCCGCAAAAAAGGGAATAA
GGGCGACACGGAAATGTTGAATACTCATACTCTTCCTTTTTCAATATTATTGAAGCATTTATCAGGGTTA
TTGTCTCATGAGCGGATACATATTTGAATGTATTTAGAAAAATAAACAAATAGGGGTTCCGCGCACATTT
CCCCGAAAAGTGCCACCTGACGTCGACGGATCGGGAGATCTCCCGATCCCCTATGGTGCACTCTCAGTAC
AATCTGCTCTGATGCCGCATAGTTAAGCCAGTATCTGCTC
Features (pLannotate 1.2.2; 21 found; start..end, strand, type, name):
    149..528     +  enhancer       CMV enhancer: human cytomegalovirus immediate early enhancer
    529..732     +  promoter       CMV promoter: human cytomegalovirus (CMV) immediate early promoter
    728..761     +  LTR            5' LTR (truncated) (fragment): truncated 5' long terminal repeat (LTR) from HIV-1
    777..795     +  promoter       T7 promoter: promoter for bacteriophage T7 RNA polymerase
    816..1562    +  CDS            NDUFV2 (sequence partly withheld): NDUV2_HUMAN - Experimental evidence at protein level: Swiss-Prot protein existence level 1. Core subunit of the mitochondrial membrane respiratory chain NADH dehydrogenase (Complex I) which catalyzes electron transfer from NADH through the respiratory chain, using ubiquinone as an electron acceptor. From Homo sapiens (Human).
   1689..1706    +  CDS            capTEV™ (fragment): composite tag for in vivo biotinylation, TEV protease cleavage, and 6xHis tagging
   1756..1980    +  polyA_signal   bGH poly(A) signal: bovine growth hormone polyadenylation signal
   1984..2005    +  promoter       SV40 promoter (fragment): SV40 enhancer and early promoter
   2026..2454    +  rep_origin     f1 ori (sequence partly withheld): f1 bacteriophage origin of replication; arrow indicates direction of (+) strand synthesis
   2468..2797    +  promoter       SV40 promoter: SV40 enhancer and early promoter
   2864..3655    +  CDS            neo: KKA2_KLEPN - Also known as kan, nptII. Experimental evidence at protein level: Swiss-Prot protein existence level 1. Resistance to kanamycin, neomycin, paromomycin, ribostamycin, butirosin and gentamicin B. From Klebsiella pneumoniae.
   3679..3837    +  CDS            ble (fragment): BLE_KLEPN - Experimental evidence at protein level: Swiss-Prot protein existence level 1. Binding protein with a strong affinity to the bleomycin family of antibiotics. Binds to CL990; an antimitotic-antibiotic compound. From Klebsiella pneumoniae.
   3832..3953    +  polyA_signal   SV40 poly(A) signal: SV40 polyadenylation signal
   4026..4042    -  protein_bind   lac operator: The lac repressor binds to the lac operator to inhibit transcription in E. coli. This inhibition can be relieved by adding lactose or isopropyl-β-D-thiogalactopyranoside (IPTG). lac repressor encoded by lacI
   4050..4080    -  promoter       lac promoter: promoter for the E. coli lac operon
   4095..4116    -  protein_bind   CAP binding site: CAP binding activates transcription in the presence of cAMP. E. coli catabolite activator protein
   4129..4221    -  CDS            lacI (fragment): lac repressor; lacI; The lac repressor binds to the lac operator to inhibit transcription in E. coli. This inhibition can be relieved by adding lactose or isopropyl-β-D-thiogalactopyranoside (IPTG).
   4404..4992    -  rep_origin     ori: high-copy-number ColE1/pMB1/pBR322/pUC origin of replication
   5163..6023    -  CDS            AmpR: β-lactamase; bla; confers resistance to ampicillin, carbenicillin, and related antibiotics
   6024..6128    -  promoter       AmpR promoter: bla
   6187..6239    -  misc_feature   bom (fragment): basis of mobility region from pBR322
