[The description below was written by a language model from this plasmid's Addgene catalogue record and pLannotate feature annotations shown in this document.]
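Description:
pcDNA3.1/NDUFV2/myc-His is a mammalian expression plasmid built on the Invitrogen pcDNA3.1/myc-His(-)A backbone, carrying the 747 bp human NDUFV2 coding sequence. NDUFV2 encodes a core subunit of mitochondrial respiratory complex I (NADH:ubiquinone oxidoreductase). The insert was cloned between NheI and NotI sites so that it sits downstream of the human cytomegalovirus immediate early enhancer and promoter and upstream of the bovine growth hormone polyadenylation signal. It is intended to read through into the backbone-encoded C-terminal myc epitope and polyhistidine tag, allowing detection with anti-myc antibodies and metal-affinity purification. The automated annotation does not call the myc epitope explicitly. It marks only a short fragment downstream of the NDUFV2 reading frame that corresponds to a 6xHis stretch, labelled as part of a composite tag. A T7 promoter lies between the CMV promoter and the insert and can serve for in vitro transcription or as a sequencing primer site.

In E. coli the plasmid is maintained at high copy through a ColE1/pUC-type origin and selected with ampicillin via the β-lactamase gene; an f1 origin is also present for single-stranded DNA production. For mammalian cells, a separate cassette places the neomycin phosphotransferase gene under the SV40 early promoter with an SV40 polyadenylation signal, permitting G418 selection of stable transfectants. Small annotated fragments such as the HIV-1 LTR, ble, lacI and bom hits are most likely backbone remnants or similarity matches rather than functional elements. The two sequence records, about 6.2 kb each, show the same feature organisation. The stated purpose is expression of myc-tagged NDUFV2 in mammalian cells, and the associated publication concerns an inhibitor of mitochondrial complex I in cancer.
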