Addgene plasmid #127491: pcDNA3.1/NDUFV2/myc-His
Purpose: Expresses myc-tagged NDUFV2 in mammalian cells
Depositing lab: Shashi Jain & Dieter Wolf. Depositing organization: Sanford Burnham Prebys Medical Discovery Institute. Publication: Metabolic targeting of cancer by a ubiquinone uncompetitive inhibitor of mitochondrial complex I. Jain S, Hu C, Kluza J, Ke W, Tian G, Giurgiu M, Bleilevens A, Campos AR, Charbono A, Stickeler E, Maurer J, Holinski-Feder E, Vaisburg A, Bureik M, Luo G, Marchetti P, Cheng Y, Wolf DA. Cell Chem Biol. 2021 Nov 23. pii: S2451-9456(21)00479-7. doi: 10.1016/j.chembiol.2021.11.002. PubMed 34852219.
Backbone
  Vector backbone: pcDNA3.1/myc-His(-)A
  Backbone manufacturer: Invitrogen
  Backbone size w/o insert (bp): 5500
  Vector type: Mammalian Expression
  Selectable markers: Neomycin (select with G418)
Growth in bacteria
  Bacterial resistance: Ampicillin, 100 μg/mL
  Growth temperature: 37°C
  Growth strain: DH5alpha
  Copy number: High Copy
Gene/Insert
  Gene/Insert name: NDUFV2 (alt name: NADH:ubiquinone oxidoreductase core subunit V2)
  Species: H. sapiens (human)
  Insert size (bp): 747
  Entrez Gene: NDUFV2 (a.k.a. CI-24k, MC1DN7)
  Promoter: CMV
  Tag / fusion protein: myc-His (C terminal on backbone)
  Cloning method: Restriction Enzyme; 5′ cloning site NheI (unknown if destroyed); 3′ cloning site NotI (unknown if destroyed)
  Sequencing primers: 5′ CAGT GC TAG CCGC CAT GTT CTT CTC CGC G; 3′ CAA TGC GGC CGC AAG GCC TGC TTG TAC ACC A
Terms and licenses: Academic/Nonprofit Terms; Industry Terms: Not Available to Industry
How to cite: pcDNA3.1/NDUFV2/myc-His was a gift from Shashi Jain & Dieter Wolf (Addgene plasmid # 127491 ; http://n2t.net/addgene:127491 ; RRID:Addgene_127491)
